>Addgene plasmid #153623 | pGBW-m4252823 | addgene full sequence | sequence record 307353 | Addgene NGS Result
CGACGTCGAGGTGCCCGAAGGACCGCGCACCTGGTGCATGACCCGCAAGCCCGGTGCCTAGGCTAGTATG
TAAGCCTAGTCTTAGATAATAAAATCGCTATCCATCGAAGATGGATGTGTGTTGGTTTTTTGTGTGTGTA
ACGCTAGGCGCGCCTGGTGTACCGAGAACGATCCTCTCAGTGCGAGTCTCGACGATCCATATCGTTGCTT
GGCAGTCAGCCAGTCGGAATCCAGCTTGGGACCCAGGAAGTCCAATCGTCAGATATTGTACTCAAGCCTG
GTCACGGCAGCGTACCGATCTGTTTAAACCTAGATATTGATAGTCTGATCGGTCAACGTATAATCGAGTC
CTAGCTTTTGCAAACATCTATCAAGAGACAGGATCAGCAGGAGGCTTTCGCATGAGTATTCAACATTTCC
GTGTCGCCCTTATTCCCTTTTTTGCGGCATTTTGCCTTCCTGTTTTTGCTCACCCAGAAACGCTGGTGAA
AGTAAAAGATGCTGAAGATCAGTTGGGTGCGCGAGTGGGTTACATCGAACTGGATCTCAACAGCGGTAAG
ATCCTTGAGAGTTTTCGCCCCGAAGAACGCTTTCCAATGATGAGCACTTTTAAAGTTCTGCTATGTGGCG
CGGTATTATCCCGTATTGACGCCGGGCAAGAGCAACTCGGTCGCCGCATACACTATTCTCAGAATGACTT
GGTTGAGTATTCACCAGTCACAGAAAAGCATCTTACGGATGGCATGACAGTAAGAGAATTATGCAGTGCT
GCCATAACCATGAGTGATAACACTGCGGCCAACTTACTTCTGACAACGATTGGAGGACCGAAGGAGCTAA
CCGCTTTTTTGCACAACATGGGGGATCATGTAACTCGCCTTGATCGTTGGGAACCGGAGCTGAATGAAGC
CATACCAAACGACGAGCGTGACACCACGATGCCTGTAGCAATGGCAACAACCTTGCGTAAACTATTAACT
GGCGAACTACTTACTCTAGCTTCCCGGCAACAGTTGATAGACTGGATGGAGGCGGATAAAGTTGCAGGAC
CACTTCTGCGCTCGGCCCTTCCGGCTGGCTGGTTTATTGCTGATAAATCTGGAGCCGGTGAGCGTGGGTC
TCGCGGTATCATTGCAGCACTGGGGCCAGATGGTAAGCCCTCCCGTATCGTAGTTATCTACACGACGGGG
AGTCAGGCAACTATGGATGAACGAAATAGACAGATCGCTGAGATAGGTGCCTCACTGATTAAGCATTGGT
AACCGATTCTAGGTGCATTGGCGCAGAAAAAAATGCCTGATGCGACGCTGCGCGTCTTATACTCCCACAT
ATGCCAGATTCAGCAACGGATACGGCTTCCCCAACTTGCCCACTTCCATACGTGTCCTCCTTACCAGAAA
TTTATCCTTAAGATCCCGAATCGTTTAAACTCGACTCTGGCTCTATCGAATCTCCGTCGTTTCGAGCTTA
CGCGAACAGCCGTGGCGCTCATTTGCTCGTCGGGCATCGAATCTCGTCAGCTATCGTCAGCTTACCTTTT
TGGCAGCGATCGCGGCTCCCGACATCTTGGACCATTAGCTCCACAGGTATCTTCTTCCCTCTAGTGGTCA
TAACAGCAGCTTCAGCTACCTCTCAATTCAAAAAACCCCTCAAGACCCGTTTAGAGGCCCCAAGGGGTTA
TGCTATCAATCGTTGCGTTACACACACAAAAAACCAACACACATCCATCTTCGATGGATAGCGATTTTAT
TATCTAACTGCTGATCGAGTGTAGCCAGATCTAGTAATCAATTACGGGGTCATTAGTTCATAGCCCATAT
ATGGAGTTCCGCGTTACATAACTTACGGTAAATGGCCCGCCTGGCTGACCGCCCAACGACCCCCGCCCAT
TGACGTCAATAATGACGTATGTTCCCATAGTAACGCCAATAGGGACTTTCCATTGACGTCAATGGGTGGA
GTATTTACGGTAAACTGCCCACTTGGCAGTACATCAAGTGTATCATATGCCAAGTACGCCCCCTATTGAC
GTCAATGACGGTAAATGGCCCGCCTGGCATTATGCCCAGTACATGACCTTATGGGACTTTCCTACTTGGC
AGTACATCTACGTATTAGTCATCGCTATTACCATGCTGATGCGGTTTTGGCAGTACATCAATGGGCGTGG
ATAGCGGTTTGACTCACGGGGATTTCCAAGTCTCCACCCCATTGACGTCAATGGGAGTTTGTTTTGGCAC
CAAAATCAACGGGACTTTCCAAAATGTCGTAACAACTCCGCCCCATTGACGCAAATGGGCGGTAGGCGTG
TACGGTGGGAGGTCTATATAAGCAGAGCTGGTTTAGTGAACCGTCAGATCAGATCTTTGTCGATCCTACC
ATCCACTCGACACACCCGCCAGCGGCCGCCACCATGTTCCACTTGGTGGATTTTCAGGTCACGATCGCAG
AAATACTGCTAATTATCATGCGAACCTTCAAGGTTAGCATTTGGAACCTGGACTACATCATTAATCTCAT
CATAAAAAACCTTAGTAAGTCTTTAACTGAGAATAAATATTCCCAACTGGATGAGGAACAGCCAATGGAG
ATTGACGAAAACCTTTACTTTCAGTCGATGGATTATAAGGACCACGATGGAGACTACAAAGATCATGACA
TTGATTACAAGGACGACGATGACAAATAAGCTAGCTTGACTGACTGAGATACAGCGTACCTTCAGCTCAC
AGACATGATAAGATACATTGATGAGTTTGGACAAACCACAACTAGAATGCAGTGAAAAAAATGCTTTATT
TGTGAAATTTGTGATGCTATTGCTTTATTTGTAACCATTATAAGCTGCAATAAACAAGTTAACAACAACA
ATTGCATTCATTTTATGTTTCAGGTTCAGGGGGAGGTGTGGGAGGTTTTTTAAAGCAAGTAAAACCTCTA
CAAATGTGGTATTGGCCCATCTCTATCGGTATCGTAGCATAACCCCTTGGGGCCTCTAAACGGGTCTTGA
GGGGTTTTTTGTGCCCCTCGGGCCGGATTGCTATCTACCGGCATTGGCGCAGAAAAAAATGCCTGATGCG
ACGCTGCGCGTCTTATACTCCCACATATGCCAGATTCAGCAACGGATACGGCTTCCCCAACTTGCCCACT
TCCATACGTGTCCTCCTTACCAGAAATTTATCCTTAAGGTCGTCAGCTATCCTGCAGGCGATCTCTCGAT
TTCGATCAAGACATTCCTTTAATGGTCTTTTCTGGACACCACTAGGGGTCAGAAGTAGTTCATCAAACTT
TCTTCCCTCCCTAATCTCATTGGTTACCTTGGGCTATCGAAACTTAATTAACCAGTCAAGTCAGCTACTT
GGCGAGATCGACTTGTCTGGGTTTCGACTACGCTCAGAATTGCGTCAGTCAAGTTCGATCTGGTCCTTGC
TATTGCACCCGTTCTCCGATTACGAGTTTCATTTAAATCATGTGAGCAAAAGGCCAGCAAAAGGCCAGGA
ACCGTAAAAAGGCCGCGTTGCTGGCGTTTTTCCATAGGCTCCGCCCCCCTGACGAGCATCACAAAAATCG
ACGCTCAAGTCAGAGGTGGCGAAACCCGACAGGACTATAAAGATACCAGGCGTTTCCCCCTGGAAGCTCC
CTCGTGCGCTCTCCTGTTCCGACCCTGCCGCTTACCGGATACCTGTCCGCCTTTCTCCCTTCGGGAAGCG
TGGCGCTTTCTCATAGCTCACGCTGTAGGTATCTCAGTTCGGTGTAGGTCGTTCGCTCCAAGCTGGGCTG
TGTGCACGAACCCCCCGTTCAGCCCGACCGCTGCGCCTTATCCGGTAACTATCGTCTTGAGTCCAACCCG
GTAAGACACGACTTATCGCCACTGGCAGCAGCCACTGGTAACAGGATTAGCAGAGCGAGGTATGTAGGCG
GTGCTACAGAGTTCTTGAAGTGGTGGCCTAACTACGGCTACACTAGAAGAACAGTATTTGGTATCTGCGC
TCTGCTGAAGCCAGTTACCTTCGGAAAAAGAGTTGGTAGCTCTTGATCCGGCAAACAAACCACCGCTGGT
AGCGGTGGTTTTTTTGTTTGCAAGCAGCAGATTACGCGCAGAAAAAAAGGATCTCAAGAAGATCCTTTGA
TCTTTTCTACGGGGTCTGACGCTCAGTGGAACGAAAACTCACGTTAAGGGATTTTGGTCATGAGATTATC
AAAAAGGATCTTCACCTAGATCCTTTTAAATTAAAAATGAAGTTTTAAATCAATCTAAAGTATATATGAG
TAAACTTGGTCTGACAGTTACCAATGCTTAATCAGTGAGGCACCTATCTCAGCGATCTGTCTATTTCGTT
CATCCATAGTTGCATTTAAATTTCCGAACTCTCCAAGGCCCTCGTCGGAAAATCTTCAAACCTTTCGTCC
GATCCATCTTGCAGGCTACCTCTCGAACGAACTATCGCAAGTCTCTTGGCCGGCCTTGCGCCTTGGCTAT
TGCTTGGCAGCGCCTATCGCCAGGTATTACTCCAATCCCGAATATCCGAGATCGGGATCACCCGAGAGAA
GTTCAACCTACATCCTCAATCCCGATCTATCCGAGATCCGAGGAATATCGAAATCGGGGCGCGCCTGGCC
TCCGCGCCGGGTTTTGGCGCCTCCCGCGGGCGCCCCCCTCGTCACGGCGAGCGCTGCCACGTCAGACGAA
GGGCGCAGGAGCGTCCTGATCCTTCCGCCCGGACGCTCAGGACAGCGGCCCGCTGCTCATAAGACTCGGC
CTTAGAACCCCAGTATCAGCAGAAGGACATTTTAGGACGGGACTTGGGTGACTCTAGGGCACTGGTTTTC
TTTCCAGAGAGCGGAACAGGCGAGGAAAAGTAGTCCCTTCTCGGCGATTCTGCGGAGGGATCTCCGTGGG
GCGGTGAACGCCGATGATTATATAAGGACGCGCCGGGTGTGGCACAGCTAGTTCCGTCGCAGCCGGGATT
TGGGTCGCGGTTCTTGTTTGTGGATCGCTGTGATCGTCACTTGGTGAGTAGCGGGCTGCTGGGCTGGCCG
GGGCTTTCGTGGCCGCCGGGCCGCTCGGTGGGACGGAAGCGTGTGGAGAGACCGCCAAGGGCTGTAGTCT
GGGTCCGCGAGCAAGGTTGCCCTGAACTGGGGGTTGGGGGGAGCGCAGCAAAATGGCGGCTGTTCCCGAG
TCTTGAATGGAAGACGCTTGTGAGGCGGGCTGTGAGGTCGTTGAAACAAGGTGGGGGGCATGGTGGGCGG
CAAGAACCCAAGGTCTTGAGCCCTTCGCTAATGCGGGAAAGCTCTTATTCGGGTGAGATGGGCTGGGCAC
CATCTGGGGACCCTGACGTGAAGTTTGTCACTGACTGGAGAACTCGGTTTGTCGTCTGTTGCGGGGGCGG
CAGTTATGGCGGTGCCGTTGGGCAGTGCACCCGTACCTTTGGGAGCGCGCGCCCTCGTCGTGTCGTGACG
TCACCCGTTCTGTTGGCTTATAATGCAGGGTGGGGCCACCAGCCGGTAGGTGTGCGGTAGGCTTTTCTCC
GTCGCAGGACGCAGGGTTCGGGCCTAGGGTAGGCTCTCCTGAATCGACAGGCGCCGGACCTCTGGTGAGG
GGAGGGATAAGTGAGGCGTCAGTTTCTTTGGTCGGTTTTATGTACCTATCTTCTTAAGTAGCTGAAGCTC
CGGTTTTGAACTATGCGCTCGGGGTTGGCGAGTGTGTTTTGTGAAGTTTTTTAGGCACCTTTTGAAATGT
AATCATTTGGGTCAATATGTAATTTTCAGTGTTAGACTTGTAAATTGTCCGCTAAATTCTGGCCGTTTTT
GGCTTTTTTGTTAGACAACATGACCGAGTACAAGCCCACGGTGCGCCTCGCCACCCGCGACGACGTCCCC
AGGGCCGTACGCACCCTCGCCGCCGCGTTCGCCGACTACCCCGCCACGCGCCACACCGTCGATCCGGACC
GCCACATCGAGCGGGTCACCGAGCTGCAAGAACTCTTCCTCACGCGCGTCGGGCTCGACATCGGCAAGGT
GTGGGTCGCGGACGACGGCGCCGCGGTGGCGGTCTGGACCACGCCGGAGAGCGTCGAAGCGGGGGCGGTG
TTCGCCGAGATCGGCCCGCGCATGGCCGAGTTGAGCGGTTCCCGGCTGGCCGCGCAGCAACAGATGGAGG
GCCTCCTGGCGCCGCACCGGCCCAAGGAGCCCGCGTGGTTCCTGGCCACCGTCGGCGTCTCGCCCGACCA
CCAGGGCAAGGGTCTGGGCAGCGCCGTCGTGCTCCCCGGAGTGGAGGCCGCCGAGCGCGCCGGGGTGCCC
GCCTTCCTGGAGACCTCCGCGCCCCGCAACCTCCCCTTCTACGAGCGGCTCGGCTTCACCGTCACCGC
Features (pLannotate 1.2.2; 20 found; start..end, strand, type, name):
     88..136     +  polyA_signal   poly(A) signal: synthetic polyadenylation signal
    402..1262    +  CDS            AmpR: β-lactamase; bla; confers resistance to ampicillin, carbenicillin, and related antibiotics
   1275..1411    +  terminator     rrnG terminator: transcription terminator from the E. coli ribosomal RNA rrnG operon (Albrechtsen et al., 1991)
   1563..1634    +  misc_feature   5' β-globin insulator: insulator upstream of the human β-globin locus (Farrell et al., 2002)
   1639..1685    -  terminator     T7 terminator: transcription terminator for bacteriophage T7 RNA polymerase
   1703..1751    -  polyA_signal   poly(A) signal: synthetic polyadenylation signal
   1832..2135    +  enhancer       CMV enhancer: human cytomegalovirus immediate early enhancer
   2208..2225    -  promoter       CMV promoter (fragment): human cytomegalovirus (CMV) immediate early promoter
   2288..2339    +  promoter       CMVd2 promoter: truncated human cytomegalovirus (CMV) immediate early promoter that yields moderately reduced expression relative to the full-length promoter
   2414..2596    +  CDS            NS6_SARS2: Experimental evidence at protein level: Swiss-Prot protein existence level 1. Disrupts cell nuclear import complex formation by tethering karyopherin alpha 2 and karyopherin beta 1 to the membrane. Retention of import factors at the ER/Golgi membrane leads to a loss of transport into the nucleus. Thereby prevents STAT1 nuclear translocation in response to interferon signaling, thus blocking the expression of interferon stimulated genes (ISGs) that display multiple antiviral activities (PubMed:33097660). Suppresses IFN-beta production possibly by blocking IRF3 nuclear translocation (PubMed:3297
   2663..2685    +  CDS            FLAG (fragment): FLAG® epitope tag, followed by an enterokinase cleavage site
   2739..2860    -  polyA_signal   SV40 poly(A) signal: SV40 polyadenylation signal
   2883..2952    -  CDS            large T antigen (fragment): large T antigen from SV40 (simian virus 40)
   2975..3021    +  terminator     T7 terminator: transcription terminator for bacteriophage T7 RNA polymerase
   3051..3187    +  terminator     rrnG terminator: transcription terminator from the E. coli ribosomal RNA rrnG operon (Albrechtsen et al., 1991)
   3232..3303    +  misc_feature   3' β-globin insulator: insulator downstream of the human β-globin locus (Farrell et al., 2002)
   3529..4117    -  rep_origin     ori: high-copy-number ColE1/pMB1/pBR322/pUC origin of replication
   4289..4353    -  CDS            bla(M) (fragment): β-lactamase lacking the signal sequence; bla(M); allows cytosolic expression of β-lactamase
   4617..5826    +  promoter       UbC promoter: human ubiquitin C promoter
   5830..59      +  CDS            PuroR (fragment) (across the origin): puromycin N-acetyltransferase; pac from Streptomyces; confers resistance to puromycin
