[The description below was written by a language model from this plasmid's Addgene catalogue record and pLannotate feature annotations shown in this document.]
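Description:
pGBW-m4252823 is a mammalian expression plasmid encoding the wild-type SARS-CoV-2 ORF6 accessory protein, built on the pTwist_CMV_Puro_6 backbone from which an AarI site was removed. It is maintained in E. coli as a high-copy plasmid through a ColE1/pUC-type origin and selected with ampicillin via the β-lactamase gene. For selection in mammalian cells it carries a separate puromycin N-acetyltransferase cassette driven by the human ubiquitin C promoter and followed by a synthetic polyadenylation signal. This cassette spans the numbering origin of the roughly 6.4 kb sequenced record.

The ORF6 coding sequence sits downstream of the CMV immediate-early enhancer and promoter. According to the catalogue entry it is fused at its C terminus to a backbone-encoded TEV protease cleavage site and a 3xFLAG epitope, which permits immunodetection or affinity capture and, in principle, proteolytic removal of the tag. The automated annotation picks up only a FLAG fragment just after the ORF, which is compatible with that tag but does not independently delineate it or the TEV site. An SV40 polyadenylation signal lies downstream of the tagged ORF. The expression unit is bracketed by β-globin insulator elements and by bacterial rrnG and T7 terminators, features that help isolate it from transcription elsewhere in the plasmid.

ORF6 is annotated as interfering with nuclear import by tethering karyopherins to ER/Golgi membranes, which blocks STAT1 nuclear translocation and the interferon-stimulated gene response. The plasmid is therefore suited to transient or puromycin-selected expression of tagged ORF6 for studying its localisation, host interaction partners and antagonism of innate immune signalling, although the record states only expression as the purpose.
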