Addgene plasmid #153623: pGBW-m4252823
Purpose: Mammalian expression plasmid for SARS-CoV-2 ORF6 protein
Depositing lab: Ginkgo Bioworks & Benjie Chen.
Backbone
  Vector backbone: pTwist_CMV_Puro_6 with AarI site removed
  Backbone size w/o insert (bp): 6080
  Vector type: Mammalian Expression
  Selectable markers: Puromycin
Growth in bacteria
  Bacterial resistance: Ampicillin, 100 μg/mL
  Growth temperature: 37°C
  Growth strain: DH5alpha
  Copy number: High Copy
Gene/Insert
  Gene/Insert name: SARS-CoV-2 ORF6 protein
  Species: Severe acute respiratory syndrome coronavirus 2
  Insert size (bp): 179
  Mutation: wt
  Entrez Gene: ORF6 (a.k.a. GU280_gp06)
  Promoter: CMV
  Tag / fusion protein: Cleavable TEV;3xFlag (C terminal on backbone)
  Cloning method: Unknown
Resource information
  A portion of this plasmid was derived from a plasmid made by: GinkgoBioworks
Depositor comments: NCBI reference sequence: 43740572
How to cite: pGBW-m4252823 was a gift from Ginkgo Bioworks & Benjie Chen (Addgene plasmid # 153623 ; http://n2t.net/addgene:153623 ; RRID:Addgene_153623)
